>Addgene plasmid #80018 | pcDNA3.1-a4-delta tail | addgene partial sequence | sequence record 152362 | CMV-F 5'-CGCAAATGGGCGGTAGGCGTG-3'
AGCAGAGCTCTCTGGCTAACTAGAGAACCCACTGCTTACTGGCTTATCGAAATTAATACGACTCACTATA
GGGAGACCCAAGCTGGCGAGCGTTTAAACGGGCCCTCTAGAGATCGAATTCCGGGCCGCTTAGTGTTGAA
TGTTCCCCACCGAGAGCGCATGGCTTGGGAAGCGAGGCGCGAACCCGGCCCCCGAAGGGCCGCCGTCCGG
GAGACGGTGATGCTGTTGCTGTGCCTGGGGGTCCCGACCGGCCGCCCCTACAACGTGGACACTGAGAGCG
CGCTGCTTTACCAGGGCCCCCACAACACGCTGTTCGGCTACTCGGTCGTGCTGCACAGCCACGGGGCGAA
CCGATGGCTCCTAGTGGGTGCGCCCACTGCCAACTGGCTCGCCAACGCTTCAGTGATCAATCCCGGGGCG
ATTTACAGATGCAGGATCGGAAAGAATCCCGGCCAGACGTGCGAACAGCTCCAGCTGGGTAGCCCTAATG
GAGAACCTTGTGGAAAGACTTGTTTGGAAGAGAGAGACAATCAGTGGTTGGGGGTCACACTTTCCAGACA
GCCAGGAGAAAATGGATCCATCGTGACTTGTGGGCATAGATGGAAAAATATATTTTACATAAAGAATGAA
AATAAGCTCCCCACTGGTGGTTGCTATGGAGTGCCCCCTGATTTACGAACAGAACTGAGTAAAAGAATAG
CTCCGTGTTATCAAGATTATGTGAAAAAATTTGGAGAAAATTTTGCATCATGTCAAGCTGGAATATCCAG
TTTTTACACAAAGGATTTAATTGTGATGGGGGCCCCAGGATCATCTTACTGGACTGGCTCTCTTTTTGTC
TACAATATAACTACAAATAAATACAAGGCTTTTTTAGACAAACAAAATCAAGTAAAATTTGGAAGTTATT
TAGGATATTCAGTCGGAGCTGGTCATTTTCGGAGCCAGCATACTACCGAAGTAGTCGGAGGAGCTCCTCA
ACATGAGCAGATTGGTAAGGCATATATATTCAGCATTGATGAA
