>Addgene plasmid #80018 | pcDNA3.1-a4-delta tail | addgene partial sequence | sequence record 152363 | BGH-rev 5'-TAGAAGGCACAGTCGAGG-3'
GAGCTCGGATCCCTAGTCCAGTGTGGTGGAATTCTGCAGATATCACTATCTTTTAAAGAAGCCAGCCTTC
CACATAACATATGAGATCAACAGAAGTACAATAAGTCCAAGTAGCAAGCTACTTGAAATAATCACTATGG
TGAAATAACGTTTGGGTCTTTGATGATGTAGTCCTTCCAGTAGAACATGCGCAACATTCTCATCCTTGTT
TAGTTCAATTACTCTTGGATTTGGCTCTGGAAAACCTGTTGCTCTTATTTCAAACTTGAGTGCTGAAGTC
TCATCCATTTCTAAAATGGATGGCCGGCCTTCCAGTTGGATATGAACACTGGCTTCTTTTCCACTTTCCA
TTTTCCCAAAATTACACAAGAAATTTAAACAATGTGGATCAGCTTTTATGCAGTACAATAGCCTCTTATC
AGTCTTGGACAAGAACCGGACTATGCCTTTCAAGGTCTGCATTGCACTCTTTTGCTGCTCTAATGCACAC
ACTCTTTGATAATTTTCAAAGTGGCATTCTCCAGTAGTAGTCTGGACATCCAAAATGTTGAACAGCTTAT
CAGTTTGGGGGCTAAAAGAATTTGGTACCATTATTTCCACACTAACATTGGGAGCCATACTATTGCCAGT
GTTGATAACATGGAAAGTTAAGTTCATTTTCTCCACCATGCACGTTTCAGGCTCATTTTCATCATTTGAT
CCATACACAAATGAAGTTGGGTTTACAAACCCATGAACAGTCAGCTTAACCTCATATTTTAAAGGTATTG
CTACAGTCACTCTGCTGTGCTTTAGATTGTCCATTTCCTCTTCATTTTCACAGGTAGCATGCACTGTGAT
ACTGAGGTCCTCTTCCGCTCTGCTGAGTGAGCTCACATCCAGGAGAAAGCTAATATCTATCCTTGAGAGA
TGATCTACATATATATAGCCAATACTGCAGTCAAGTTGTACCACGCCAGAGTTATCTGTGACTTCACAGT
TTATTTGCTTCTCTTCCAGCTCTAAAATCTTAATGAAATAAAGACCCACGGG
