[The description below was written by a language model from this plasmid's Addgene catalogue record.]
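Description:
pcDNA3.1-a4-delta tail is a mammalian expression plasmid built on the pcDNA3.1 backbone that encodes a truncated form of human integrin alpha4 (ITGA4, also known as CD49D). The insert covers amino acids 1 to 1007, so the cytoplasmic tail is removed. Transcription is driven by the CMV promoter, a strong constitutive viral promoter widely used for high-level expression in transfected mammalian cells. The listed sequencing primers (a CMV forward primer and a BGH reverse primer) are consistent with the insert sitting between the CMV promoter and a bovine growth hormone polyadenylation region, as is standard for this backbone. No epitope tag or reporter fusion is recorded, and the cloning method is listed as unknown.

In bacteria the plasmid is maintained as a high-copy replicon under ampicillin selection. In mammalian cells, a neomycin resistance marker allows G418 selection, so the construct can be used either for transient transfection or for deriving stably expressing cell populations. No feature table is provided, so the exact positions of the elements cannot be confirmed from the record.

The stated purpose is mammalian expression of tailless alpha4 integrin. The associated study concerns the role of the membrane-proximal KXGFFKR motif of alpha integrins in chemoresistance, which suggests this plasmid serves as a deletion variant for comparing against alpha4 forms that retain cytoplasmic sequence, in order to dissect which functions of the subunit depend on its intracellular region.
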