Addgene plasmid #80018: pcDNA3.1-a4-delta tail
Purpose: Mammalian expression of human integrin alpha4 with no tail
Depositing lab: Chinten James Lim. Depositing organization: University of British Columbia. Publication: The membrane-proximal KXGFFKR motif of alpha-integrin mediates chemoresistance. Liu CC, Leclair P, Yap SQ, Lim CJ. Mol Cell Biol. 2013 Nov;33(21):4334-45. doi: 10.1128/MCB.00580-13. Epub 2013 Sep 3. PubMed 24001772.
Backbone
  Vector backbone: pcDNA3.1
  Vector type: Mammalian Expression
  Selectable markers: Neomycin (select with G418)
Growth in bacteria
  Bacterial resistance: Ampicillin, 100 μg/mL
  Growth temperature: 37°C
  Growth strain: DH5alpha
  Copy number: High Copy
Gene/Insert
  Gene/Insert name: integrin alpha4 (alt names: integrin subunit alpha 4; ITGA4)
  Species: H. sapiens (human)
  Mutation: no cytoplasmic tail (amino acids 1 to 1007)
  Entrez Gene: ITGA4 (a.k.a. CD49D, IA4)
  Promoter: CMV
  Cloning method: Unknown
  Sequencing primers: 5′ CMV-F; 3′ BGH-Rev
Terms and licenses: Academic/Nonprofit Terms; Industry Terms: Not Available to Industry
How to cite: pcDNA3.1-a4-delta tail was a gift from Chinten James Lim (Addgene plasmid # 80018 ; http://n2t.net/addgene:80018 ; RRID:Addgene_80018)
